>Addgene plasmid #108851 | EphA2-MT | addgene full sequence | sequence record 208238 | Addgene NGS Result
TACGGGCCAGATATACGCGTTGACATTGATTATTGACTAGTTATTAATAGTAATCAATTACGGGGTCATT
AGTTCATAGCCCATATATGGAGTTCCGCGTTACATAACTTACGGTAAATGGCCCGCCTGGCTGACCGCCC
AACGACCCCCGCCCATTGACGTCAATAATGACGTATGTTCCCATAGTAACGCCAATAGGGACTTTCCATT
GACGTCAATGGGTGGAGTATTTACGGTAAACTGCCCACTTGGCAGTACATCAAGTGTATCATATGCCAAG
TACGCCCCCTATTGACGTCAATGACGGTAAATGGCCCGCCTGGCATTATGCCCAGTACATGACCTTATGG
GACTTTCCTACTTGGCAGTACATCTACGTATTAGTCATCGCTATTACCATGGTGATGCGGTTTTGGCAGT
ACATCAATGGGCGTGGATAGCGGTTTGACTCACGGGGATTTCCAAGTCTCCACCCCATTGACGTCAATGG
GAGTTTGTTTTGGCACCAAAATCAACGGGACTTTCCAAAATGTCGTAACAACTCCGCCCCATTGACGCAA
ATGGGCGGTAGGCGTGTACGGTGGGAGGTCTATATAAGCAGAGCTCTCTGGCTAACTAGAGAACCCACTG
CTTACTGGCTTATCGAAATTAATACGACTCACTATAGGGAGACCCAAGCTGGCTAGCAAGCTTACCAGCA
ACATGGAGCTCCAGGCAGCCCGCGCCTGCTTCGCCCTGCTGTGGGGCTGTGCGCTGGCCGCGGCCGCGGC
GGCGCAGGGCAAGGAAGTGGTACTGCTGGACTTTGCTGCAGCTGGAGGGGAGCTCGGCTGGCTCACACAC
CCGTATGGCAAAGGGTGGGACCTGATGCAGAACATCATGAATGACATGCCGATCTACATGTACTCCGTGT
GCAACGTGATGTCTGGCGACCAGGACAACTGGCTCCGCACCAACTGGGTGTACCGAGGAGAGGCTGAGCG
TATCTTCATTGAGCTCAAGTTTACTGTACGTGACTGCAACAGCTTCCCTGGTGGCGCCAGCTCCTGCAAG
GAGACTTTCAACCTCTACTATGCCGAGTCGGACCTGGACTACGGCACCAACTTCCAGAAGCGCCTGTTCA
CCAAGATTGACACCATTGCGCCCGATGAGATCACCGTCAGCAGCGACTTCGAGGCACGCCACGTGAAGCT
GAACGTGGAGGAGCGCTCCGTGGGGCCGCTCACCCGCAAAGGCTTCTACCTGGCCTTCCAGGATATCGGT
GCCTGTGTGGCGCTGCTCTCCGTCCGTGTCTACTACAAGAAGTGCCCCGAGCTGCTGCAGGGCCTGGCCC
ACTTCCCTGAGACCATCGCCGGCTCTGATGCACCTTCCCTGGCCACTGTGGCCGGCACCTGTGTGGACCA
TGCCGTGGTGCCACCGGGGGGTGAAGAGCCCCGTATGCACTGTGCAGTGGATGGCGAGTGGCTGGTGCCC
ATTGGGCAGTGCCTGTGCCAGGCAGGCTACGAGAAGGTGGAGGATGCCTGCCAGGCCTGCTCGCCTGGAT
TTTTTAAGTTTGAGGCATCTGAGAGCCCCTGCTTGGAGTGCCCTGAGCACACGCTGCCATCCCCTGAGGG
TGCCACCTCCTGCGAGTGTGAGGAAGGCTTCTTCCGGGCACCTCAGGACCCAGCGTCGATGCCTTGCACA
CGACCCCCCTCCGCCCCACACTACCTCACAGCCGTGGGCATGGGTGCCAAGGTGGAGCTGCGCTGGACGC
CCCCTCAGGACAGCGGGGGCCGCGAGGACATTGTCTACAGCGTCACCTGCGAACAGTGCTGGCCCGAGTC
TGGGGAATGCGGGCCGTGTGAGGCCAGTGTGCGCTACTCGGAGCCTCCTCACGGACTGACCCGCACCAGT
GTGACAGTGAGCGACCTGGAGCCCCACATGAACTACACCTTCACCGTGGAGGCCCGCAATGGCGTCTCAG
GCCTGGTAACCAGCCGCAGCTTCCGTACTGCCAGTGTCAGCATCAACCAGACAGAGCCCCCCAAGGTGAG
GCTGGAGGGCCGCAGCACCACCTCGCTTAGCGTCTCCTGGAGCATCCCCCCGCCGCAGCAGAGCCGAGTG
TGGAAGTACGAGGTCACTTACCGCAAGAAGGGAGACTCCAACAGCTACAATGTGCGCCGCACCGAGGGTT
TCTCCGTGACCCTGGACGACCTGGCCCCAGACACCACCTACCTGGTCCAGGTGCAGGCACTGACGCAGGA
GGGCCAGGGGGCCGGCAGCAAGGTGCACGAATTCCAGACGCTGTCCCCGGAGGGATCTGGCAACTTGGCG
GTGATTGGCGGCGTGGCTGTCGGTGTGGTCCTGCTTCTGGTGCTGGCAGGAGTTGGCTTCTTTATCCACC
GCAGGAGGAAGAACCAGCGTGCCCGCCAGTCCCCGGAGGACGTTTACTTCTCCAAGTCAGAACAACTGAA
GCCCCTGAAGACATACGTGGACCCCCACACATATGAGGACCCCAACCAGGCTGTGTTGAAGTTCACTACC
GAGATCCATCCATCCTGTGTCACTCGGCAGAAGGTGATCGGAGCAGGAGAGTTTGGGGAGGTGTACAAGG
GCATGCTGAAGACATCCTCGGGGAAGAAGGAGGTGCCGGTGGCCATCAAGACGCTGAAAGCCGGCTACAC
AGAGAAGCAGCGAGTGGACTTCCTCGGCGAGGCCGGCATCATGGGCCAGTTCAGCCACCACAACATCATC
CGCCTAGAGGGCGTCATCTCCAAATACAAGCCCATGATGATCATCACTGAGTACATGGAGAATGGGGCCC
TGGACAAGTTCCTTCGGGAGAAGGATGGCGAGTTCAGCGTGCTGCAGCTGGTGGGCATGCTGCGGGGCAT
CGCAGCTGGCATGAAGTACCTGGCCAACATGAACTATGTGCACCGTGACCTGGCTGCCCGCAACATCCTC
GTCAACAGCAACCTGGTCTGCAAGGTGTCTGACTTTGGCCTGTCCCGCGTGCTGGAGGACGACCCCGAGG
CCACCTACACCACCAGTGGCGGCAAGATCCCCATCCGCTGGACCGCCCCGGAGGCCATTTCCTACCGGAA
GTTCACCTCTGCCAGCGACGTGTGGAGCTTTGGCATTGTCATGTGGGAGGTGATGACCTATGGCGAGCGG
CCCTACTGGGAGTTGTCCAACCACGAGGTGATGAAAGCCATCAATGATGGCTTCCGGCTCCCCACACCCA
TGGACTGCCCCTCCGCCATCTACCAGCTCATGATGCAGTGCTGGCAGCAGGAGCGTGCCCGCCGCCCCAA
GTTCGCTGACATCGTCAGCATCCTGGACAAGCTCATTCGTGCCCCTGACTCCCTCAAGACCCTGGCTGAC
TTTGACCCCCGCGTGTCTATCCGGCTCCCCAGCACGAGCGGCTCGGAGGGGGTGCCCTTCCGCACGGTGT
CCGAGTGGCTGGAGTCCATCAAGATGCAGCAGTATACGGAGCACTTCATGGCGGCCGGCTACACTGCCAT
CGAGAAGGTGGTGCAGATGACCAACGACGACATCAAGAGGATTGGGGTGCGGCTGCCCGGCCACCAGAAG
CGCATCGCCTACAGCCTGCTGGGACTCAAGGACCAGGTGAACACTGTGGGGATCCCCATCAAAGGTACCG
GAGGAAGTGGCGGAAGTGGCGGAAGTGGCGGAAGTGGAGGAAGTACCGGTAGCAAGGGCGAGGAGCTGTT
CACCGGGGTGGTGCCCATCCTGGTCGAGCTGGACGGCGACGTAAACGGCCACAAGTTCAGCGTGTCCGGC
GAGGGCGAGGGCGATGCCACCTACGGCAAGCTGACCCTGAAGTTCATCTGCACCACCGGCAAGCTGCCCG
TGCCCTGGCCCACCCTCGTGACCACCCTGTCCTGGGGCGTGCAGTGCTTCGCCCGCTACCCCGACCACAT
GAAGCAGCACGACTTCTTCAAGTCCGCCATGCCCGAAGGCTACGTCCAGGAGCGCACCATCTTCTTCAAG
GACGACGGCAACTACAAGACCCGCGCCGAGGTGAAGTTCGAGGGCGACACCCTGGTGAACCGCATCGAGC
TGAAGGGCATCGACTTCAAGGAGGACGGCAACATCCTGGGGCACAAGCTGGAGTACAACTACATCAGCGA
CAACGTCTATATCACCGCCGACAAGCAGAAGAACGGCATCAAGGCCAACTTCAAGATCCGCCACAACATC
GAGGACGGCGGCGTGCAGCTCGCCGACCACTACCAGCAGAACACCCCCATCGGCGACGGCCCCGTGCTGC
TGCCCGACAACCACTACCTGAGCACCCAGTCCAAGCTGAGCAAAGACCCCAACGAGAAGCGCGATCACAT
GGTCCTGCTGGAGTTCGTGACCGCCGCCGGGATCACTCTCGGCATGGACGAGCTGTACAAGTAATCTAGA
GGGCCCGTTTAAACCCGCTGATCAGCCTCGACTGTGCCTTCTAGTTGCCAGCCATCTGTTGTTTGCCCCT
CCCCCGTGCCTTCCTTGACCCTGGAAGGTGCCACTCCCACTGTCCTTTCCTAATAAAATGAGGAAATTGC
ATCGCATTGTCTGAGTAGGTGTCATTCTATTCTGGGGGGTGGGGTGGGGCAGGACAGCAAGGGGGAGGAT
TGGGAAGACAATAGCAGGCATGCTGGGGATGCGGTGGGCTCTATGGCTTCTGAGGCGGAAAGAACCAGCT
GGGGCTCTAGGGGGTATCCCC
[124 nt withheld, positions 4712-4835]
C
[91 nt withheld, positions 4837-4927]
A
[49 nt withheld, positions 4929-4977]
CCTTTGACGTTGGAGTCCACGTTCTTT
[37 nt withheld, positions 5005-5041]
ACCCTATCTCGGTCTATTCTTTTGATTTATAAGGGATTTTGCCGATTTCGGCCTATTGGTTAAAAAATGA
GCTGATTTAACAAAAATTTAACGCGAATTAATTCTGTGGAATGTGTGTCAGTTAGGGTGTGGAAAGTCCC
CAGGCTCCCCAGCAGGCAGAAGTATGCAAAGCATGCATCTCAATTAGTCAGCAACCAGGTGTGGAAAGTC
CCCAGGCTCCCCAGCAGGCAGAAGTATGCAAAGCATGCATCTCAATTAGTCAGCAACCATAGTCCCGCCC
CTAACTCCGCCCATCCCGCCCCTAACTCCGCCCAGTTCCGCCCATTCTCCGCCCCATGGCTGACTAATTT
TTTTTATTTATGCAGAGGCCGAGGCCGCCTCTGCCTCTGAGCTATTCCAGAAGTAGTGAGGAGGCTTTTT
TGGAGGCCTAGGCTTTTGCAAAAAGCTCCCGGGAGCTTGTATATCCATTTTCGGATCTGATCAAGAGACA
GGATGAGGATCGTTTCGCATGATTGAACAAGATGGATTGCACGCAGGTTCTCCGGCCGCTTGGGTGGAGA
GGCTATTCGGCTATGACTGGGCACAACAGACAATCGGCTGCTCTGATGCCGCCGTGTTCCGGCTGTCAGC
GCAGGGGCGCCCGGTTCTTTTTGTCAAGACCGACCTGTCCGGTGCCCTGAATGAACTGCAGGACGAGGCA
GCGCGGCTATCGTGGCTGGCCACGACGGGCGTTCCTTGCGCAGCTGTGCTCGACGTTGTCACTGAAGCGG
GAAGGGACTGGCTGCTATTGGGCGAAGTGCCGGGGCAGGATCTCCTGTCATCTCACCTTGCTCCTGCCGA
GAAAGTATCCATCATGGCTGATGCAATGCGGCGGCTGCATACGCTTGATCCGGCTACCTGCCCATTCGAC
CACCAAGCGAAACATCGCATCGAGCGAGCACGTACTCGGATGGAAGCCGGTCTTGTCGATCAGGATGATC
TGGACGAAGAGCATCAGGGGCTCGCGCCAGCCGAACTGTTCGCCAGGCTCAAGGCGCGCATGCCCGACGG
CGAGGATCTCGTCGTGACCCATGGCGATGCCTGCTTGCCGAATATCATGGTGGAAAATGGCCGCTTTTCT
GGATTCATCGACTGTGGCCGGCTGGGTGTGGCGGACCGCTATCAGGACATAGCGTTGGCTACCCGTGATA
TTGCTGAAGAGCTTGGCGGCGAATGGGCTGACCGCTTCCTCGTGCTTTACGGTATCGCCGCTCCCGATTC
GCAGCGCATCGCCTTCTATCGCCTTCTTGACGAGTTCTTCTGAGCGGGACTCTGGGGTTCGAAATGACCG
ACCAAGCGACGCCCAACCTGCCATCACGAGATTTCGATTCCACCGCCGCCTTCTATGAAAGGTTGGGCTT
CGGAATCGTTTTCCGGGACGCCGGCTGGATGATCCTCCAGCGCGGGGATCTCATGCTGGAGTTCTTCGCC
CACCCCAACTTGTTTATTGCAGCTTATAATGGTTACAAATAAAGCAATAGCATCACAAATTTCACAAATA
AAGCATTTTTTTCACTGCATTCTAGTTGTGGTTTGTCCAAACTCATCAATGTATCTTATCATGTCTGTAT
ACCGTCGACCTCTAGCTAGAGCTTGGCGTAATCATGGTCATAGCTGTTTCCTGTGTGAAATTGTTATCCG
CTCACAATTCCACACAACATACGAGCCGGAAGCATAAAGTGTAAAGCCTGGGGTGCCTAATGAGTGAGCT
AACTCACATTAATTGCGTTGCGCTCACTGCCCGCTTTCCAGTCGGGAAACCTGTCGTGCCAGCTGCATTA
ATGAATCGGCCAACGCGCGGGGAGAGGCGGTTTGCGTATTGGGCGCTCTTCCGCTTCCTCGCTCACTGAC
TCGCTGCGCTCGGTCGTTCGGCTGCGGCGAGCGGTATCAGCTCACTCAAAGGCGGTAATACGGTTATCCA
CAGAATCAGGGGATAACGCAGGAAAGAACATGTGAGCAAAAGGCCAGCAAAAGGCCAGGAACCGTAAAAA
GGCCGCGTTGCTGGCGTTTTTCCATAGGCTCCGCCCCCCTGACGAGCATCACAAAAATCGACGCTCAAGT
CAGAGGTGGCGAAACCCGACAGGACTATAAAGATACCAGGCGTTTCCCCCTGGAAGCTCCCTCGTGCGCT
CTCCTGTTCCGACCCTGCCGCTTACCGGATACCTGTCCGCCTTTCTCCCTTCGGGAAGCGTGGCGCTTTC
TCATAGCTCACGCTGTAGGTATCTCAGTTCGGTGTAGGTCGTTCGCTCCAAGCTGGGCTGTGTGCACGAA
CCCCCCGTTCAGCCCGACCGCTGCGCCTTATCCGGTAACTATCGTCTTGAGTCCAACCCGGTAAGACACG
ACTTATCGCCACTGGCAGCAGCCACTGGTAACAGGATTAGCAGAGCGAGGTATGTAGGCGGTGCTACAGA
GTTCTTGAAGTGGTGGCCTAACTACGGCTACACTAGAAGAACAGTATTTGGTATCTGCGCTCTGCTGAAG
CCAGTTACCTTCGGAAAAAGAGTTGGTAGCTCTTGATCCGGCAAACAAACCACCGCTGGTAGCGGTGGTT
TTTTTGTTTGCAAGCAGCAGATTACGCGCAGAAAAAAAGGATCTCAAGAAGATCCTTTGATCTTTTCTAC
GGGGTCTGACGCTCAGTGGAACGAAAACTCACGTTAAGGGATTTTGGTCATGAGATTATCAAAAAGGATC
TTCACCTAGATCCTTTTAAATTAAAAATGAAGTTTTAAATCAATCTAAAGTATATATGAGTAAACTTGGT
CTGACAGTTACCAATGCTTAATCAGTGAGGCACCTATCTCAGCGATCTGTCTATTTCGTTCATCCATAGT
TGCCTGACTCCCCGTCGTGTAGATAACTACGATACGGGAGGGCTTACCATCTGGCCCCAGTGCTGCAATG
ATACCGCGAGACCCACGCTCACCGGCTCCAGATTTATCAGCAATAAACCAGCCAGCCGGAAGGGCCGAGC
GCAGAAGTGGTCCTGCAACTTTATCCGCCTCCATCCAGTCTATTAATTGTTGCCGGGAAGCTAGAGTAAG
TAGTTCGCCAGTTAATAGTTTGCGCAACGTTGTTGCCATTGCTACAGGCATCGTGGTGTCACGCTCGTCG
TTTGGTATGGCTTCATTCAGCTCCGGTTCCCAACGATCAAGGCGAGTTACATGATCCCCCATGTTGTGCA
AAAAAGCGGTTAGCTCCTTCGGTCCTCCGATCGTTGTCAGAAGTAAGTTGGCCGCAGTGTTATCACTCAT
GGTTATGGCAGCACTGCATAATTCTCTTACTGTCATGCCATCCGTAAGATGCTTTTCTGTGACTGGTGAG
TACTCAACCAAGTCATTCTGAGAATAGTGTATGCGGCGACCGAGTTGCTCTTGCCCGGCGTCAATACGGG
ATAATACCGCGCCACATAGCAGAACTTTAAAAGTGCTCATCATTGGAAAACGTTCTTCGGGGCGAAAACT
CTCAAGGATCTTACCGCTGTTGAGATCCAGTTCGATGTAACCCACTCGTGCACCCAACTGATCTTCAGCA
TCTTTTACTTTCACCAGCGTTTCTGGGTGAGCAAAAACAGGAAGGCAAAATGCCGCAAAAAAGGGAATAA
GGGCGACACGGAAATGTTGAATACTCATACTCTTCCTTTTTCAATATTATTGAAGCATTTATCAGGGTTA
TTGTCTCATGAGCGGATACATATTTGAATGTATTTAGAAAAATAAACAAATAGGGGTTCCGCGCACATTT
CCCCGAAAAGTGCCACCTGACGTCGACGGATCGGGAGATCTCCCGATCCCCTATGGTGCACTCTCAGTAC
AATCTGCTCTGATGCCGCATAGTTAAGCCAGTATCTGCTCCCTGCTTGTGTGTTGGAGGTCGCTGAGTAG
TGCGCGAGCAAAATTTAAGCTACAACAAGGCAAGGCTTGACCGACAATTGCATGAAGAATCTGCTTAGGG
TTAGGCGTTTTGCGCTGCTTCGCGATG
Features (pLannotate 1.2.2; 21 found; start..end, strand, type, name):
     22..401     +  enhancer       CMV enhancer: human cytomegalovirus immediate early enhancer
    402..605     +  promoter       CMV promoter: human cytomegalovirus (CMV) immediate early promoter
    601..634     +  LTR            5' LTR (truncated) (fragment): truncated 5' long terminal repeat (LTR) from HIV-1
    650..668     +  promoter       T7 promoter: promoter for bacteriophage T7 RNA polymerase
    703..3630    +  CDS            EPHA2: EPHA2_HUMAN - Also known as ECK. Experimental evidence at protein level: Swiss-Prot protein existence level 1. (Microbial infection) Acts as a receptor for hepatitis C virus (HCV) in hepatocytes and facilitates its cell entry. Mediates HCV entry by promoting the formation of the CD81-CLDN1 receptor complexes that are essential for HCV entry and by enhancing membrane fusion of cells expressing HCV envelope glycoproteins. From Homo sapiens (Human).
   3691..4404    +  CDS            mTurquoise: enhanced monomeric variant of CFP (Goedhart et al., 2010) mammalian codon-optimized
   4442..4666    +  polyA_signal   bGH poly(A) signal: bovine growth hormone polyadenylation signal
   4670..4691    +  promoter       SV40 promoter (fragment): SV40 enhancer and early promoter
   4712..5140    +  rep_origin     f1 ori (sequence partly withheld): f1 bacteriophage origin of replication; arrow indicates direction of (+) strand synthesis
   5154..5483    +  promoter       SV40 promoter: SV40 enhancer and early promoter
   5550..6341    +  CDS            neo: KKA2_KLEPN - Also known as kan, nptII. Experimental evidence at protein level: Swiss-Prot protein existence level 1. Resistance to kanamycin, neomycin, paromomycin, ribostamycin, butirosin and gentamicin B. From Klebsiella pneumoniae.
   6365..6523    +  CDS            ble (fragment): BLE_KLEPN - Experimental evidence at protein level: Swiss-Prot protein existence level 1. Binding protein with a strong affinity to the bleomycin family of antibiotics. Binds to CL990; an antimitotic-antibiotic compound. From Klebsiella pneumoniae.
   6518..6639    +  polyA_signal   SV40 poly(A) signal: SV40 polyadenylation signal
   6712..6728    -  protein_bind   lac operator: The lac repressor binds to the lac operator to inhibit transcription in E. coli. This inhibition can be relieved by adding lactose or isopropyl-β-D-thiogalactopyranoside (IPTG). lac repressor encoded by lacI
   6736..6766    -  promoter       lac promoter: promoter for the E. coli lac operon
   6781..6802    -  protein_bind   CAP binding site: CAP binding activates transcription in the presence of cAMP. E. coli catabolite activator protein
   6815..6907    -  CDS            lacI (fragment): lac repressor; lacI; The lac repressor binds to the lac operator to inhibit transcription in E. coli. This inhibition can be relieved by adding lactose or isopropyl-β-D-thiogalactopyranoside (IPTG).
   7090..7678    -  rep_origin     ori: high-copy-number ColE1/pMB1/pBR322/pUC origin of replication
   7849..8709    -  CDS            AmpR: β-lactamase; bla; confers resistance to ampicillin, carbenicillin, and related antibiotics
   8710..8814    -  promoter       AmpR promoter: bla
   8873..8925    -  misc_feature   bom (fragment): basis of mobility region from pBR322
