[The description below was written by a language model from this plasmid's Addgene catalogue record and pLannotate feature annotations shown in this document.]
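Description:
EphA2-MT is a mammalian expression plasmid built on the pcDNA3.1+ backbone that encodes the human receptor tyrosine kinase EphA2 (EPHA2, also known as ECK) fused at its C-terminus to the monomeric cyan fluorescent protein mTurquoise. The sequenced construct is about 9.1 kb. In bacteria it replicates from a high-copy ColE1/pUC-type origin and is selected with ampicillin through the β-lactamase gene. An f1 origin is also present. The short annotated fragments of an HIV-1 LTR, ble, lacI and bom, together with the lac promoter/operator region, appear to be backbone remnants or partial sequence matches rather than functional parts of the design.

The EPHA2 coding sequence is driven by the human cytomegalovirus immediate-early enhancer and promoter. A T7 promoter lies just upstream of the insert, and transcripts are terminated by the bovine growth hormone polyadenylation signal. According to the record, EphA2 and mTurquoise are joined by a flexible 15-amino-acid (GGS)5 linker, which fits the short gap between the two annotated coding regions. This places the fluorophore on the intracellular end of the receptor. A separate cassette, made up of the SV40 early promoter, the neomycin phosphotransferase gene and the SV40 poly(A) signal, allows G418 selection of stably transfected mammalian cells. The restriction sites used for cloning are not recorded.

The plasmid is used to express fluorescently labelled EphA2 in mammalian cells. The associated publication studies unliganded EphA2 dimers and their effect on signalling, which suggests use in fluorescence-based measurements of receptor interactions, where mTurquoise commonly serves as a FRET donor, although the record does not name the assay.
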