Addgene plasmid #108851: EphA2-MT
Purpose: Encodes for human EphA2 fluorescently labeled with mTurquoise on the C-Terminus via a 15 amino acid (GGS)5 flexible linker
Depositing lab: Kalina Hristova. Depositing organization: Johns Hopkins University and School of Medicine. Publication: EphA2 Receptor Unliganded Dimers Suppress EphA2 Pro-tumorigenic Signaling. Singh DR, Ahmed F, King C, Gupta N, Salotto M, Pasquale EB, Hristova K. J Biol Chem. 2015 Nov 6;290(45):27271-9. doi: 10.1074/jbc.M115.676866. Epub 2015 Sep 11. PubMed 26363067.
Backbone
  Vector backbone: pcDNA3.1+
  Backbone manufacturer: Invitrogen
  Vector type: Mammalian Expression
Growth in bacteria
  Bacterial resistance: Ampicillin, 100 μg/mL
  Growth temperature: 37°C
  Growth strain: DH5alpha
  Copy number: High Copy
Gene/Insert
  Gene/Insert name: EPHA2 (alt name: ECK)
  Species: H. sapiens (human)
  Entrez Gene: EPHA2 (a.k.a. ARCC2, CTPA, CTPP1, CTRCT6, ECK)
  Tag / fusion protein: Labeled with mTurquoise on the C-Terminus via a 15 amino acid (GGS)5 flexible linker
  Cloning method: Restriction Enzyme; 5′ cloning site unknown (unknown if destroyed); 3′ cloning site unknown (unknown if destroyed)
  Sequencing primers: 5′ unknown
Terms and licenses: Academic/Nonprofit Terms; Industry Terms: Not Available to Industry
How to cite: EphA2-MT was a gift from Kalina Hristova (Addgene plasmid # 108851 ; http://n2t.net/addgene:108851 ; RRID:Addgene_108851)
